Addgene plasmid #213532: plx208-CMV-SspB-EGFP-VP16
Purpose: Expresses one of the split transcription factor component in mammalian cells
Depositing lab: Wenjing Wang. Depositing organization: University of Michigan. Publication: A general method for chemogenetic control of peptide function. Shen J, Geng L, Li X, Emery C, Kroning K, Shingles G, Lee K, Heyden M, Li P, Wang W. Nat Methods. 2023 Jan;20(1):112-122. doi: 10.1038/s41592-022-01697-8. Epub 2022 Dec 8. PubMed 36481965.
Backbone
  Vector backbone: pLX208
  Backbone size w/o insert (bp): 6772
  Modifications to backbone: no Hygromycin
  Vector type: Mammalian Expression, Lentiviral
Growth in bacteria
  Bacterial resistance: Ampicillin, 100 μg/mL
  Growth temperature: 37°C
  Growth strain: NEB Stable
  Copy number: Unknown
Gene/Insert
  Gene/Insert name: SspB-EGFP-VP16
  Species: H. sapiens (human)
  Insert size (bp): 1317
  Promoter: CMV
  Tag / fusion protein: EGFP
  Cloning method: Restriction Enzyme; 5′ cloning site BamHI (not destroyed); 3′ cloning site MluI (not destroyed)
  Sequencing primers: 5′ CGCAAATGGGCGGTAGGCGTG; 3′ cacatagcgtaaaaggagcaacatag
Terms and licenses: Academic/Nonprofit Terms; Industry Terms: Not Available to Industry
How to cite: plx208-CMV-SspB-EGFP-VP16 was a gift from Wenjing Wang (Addgene plasmid # 213532 ; http://n2t.net/addgene:213532 ; RRID:Addgene_213532)
