[The description below was written by a language model from this plasmid's Addgene catalogue record and pLannotate feature annotations shown in this document.]
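Description:
plx208-CMV-SspB-EGFP-VP16 is a lentiviral transfer plasmid for mammalian expression, built on the pLX208 backbone from which the hygromycin selection cassette has been removed; only a short residual hph fragment is annotated, so the vector carries no mammalian drug marker. In E. coli it is maintained through a high-copy ColE1/pUC-type origin and selected with ampicillin via the β-lactamase gene. An f1 origin, an SV40 origin and remnants of lac/lacZα cloning-vector sequence are also present. The viral framework has a third-generation, self-inactivating layout: an RSV promoter drives a truncated HIV-1 5' LTR, followed by the Ψ packaging signal with a partial gag sequence, the Rev response element for nuclear export of the genomic RNA, and the cPPT/CTS. A WPRE that enhances transcript expression, a ΔU3 3' LTR and an SV40 polyadenylation signal close the unit.

The payload is a single fusion open reading frame under the CMV immediate-early enhancer and promoter, cloned between BamHI and MluI sites. It joins a fragment of SspB, EGFP, and the herpes simplex virus VP16 transcriptional activation domain. The catalogue lists the insert species as human, although the feature table identifies SspB as an E. coli protein, EGFP as derived from Aequorea victoria and VP16 as viral. SspB is the bacterial adaptor that binds the ssrA peptide tag, so it presumably serves here as the interaction module that brings VP16 to a partner component. The record describes the construct only as one half of a split transcription factor and does not name the partner. EGFP allows expression and localisation of the fusion to be followed. The associated work concerns chemogenetic control of peptide function.
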