Features (pLannotate 1.2.2; 28 found; start..end, strand, type, name):
     16..108     +  CDS            lacI (fragment): lac repressor; lacI; The lac repressor binds to the lac operator to inhibit transcription in E. coli. This inhibition can be relieved by adding lactose or isopropyl-β-D-thiogalactopyranoside (IPTG).
    121..142     +  protein_bind   CAP binding site: CAP binding activates transcription in the presence of cAMP. E. coli catabolite activator protein
    157..187     +  promoter       lac promoter: promoter for the E. coli lac operon
    195..211     +  protein_bind   lac operator: The lac repressor binds to the lac operator to inhibit transcription in E. coli. This inhibition can be relieved by adding lactose or isopropyl-β-D-thiogalactopyranoside (IPTG). lac repressor encoded by lacI
    256..274     +  promoter       T3 promoter: promoter for bacteriophage T3 RNA polymerase
    302..528     +  promoter       RSV promoter: Rous sarcoma virus enhancer/promoter
    529..709     +  LTR            5' LTR (truncated): truncated 5' long terminal repeat (LTR) from HIV-1
    756..881     +  misc_feature   HIV-1 Ψ: packaging signal of human immunodeficiency virus type 1
    865..1228    +  CDS            HIV-1 gag (fragment): gag protein from human immunodeficiency virus 1; gag
   1374..1607    +  misc_feature   RRE: The Rev response element (RRE) of HIV-1 allows for Rev-dependent mRNA export from the nucleus to the cytoplasm.
   2004..2090    +  CDS            hph (fragment): KHYB_ECOLX - Experimental evidence at protein level: Swiss-Prot protein existence level 1. The aminoglycoside phosphotransferases achieve inactivation of their antibiotic substrates by phosphorylation. Only phosphorylates hygromycin and closely related compounds such as demethyl analogs and destomycin. From Escherichia coli.
   2144..2261    +  misc_feature   cPPT/CTS: central polypurine tract and central termination sequence of HIV-1
   2378..2681    +  enhancer       CMV enhancer: human cytomegalovirus immediate early enhancer
   2682..2885    +  promoter       CMV promoter: human cytomegalovirus (CMV) immediate early promoter
   2911..3237    +  CDS            sspB (fragment): SSPB_ECOLI - Experimental evidence at protein level: Swiss-Prot protein existence level 1. Also stimulates degradation of the N-terminus of RseA (residues 1-108, alone or in complex with sigma-E) by ClpX-ClpP in a non-ssrA-mediated fashion. From Escherichia coli (strain K12).
   3253..3969    +  CDS            EGFP: EGFP is a basic (constitutively fluorescent) green fluorescent protein published in 1996, derived from Aequorea victoria. It is reported to be a rapidly-maturing weak dimer with moderate acid sensitivity.
   3991..4224    +  CDS            VP16 AD: transcriptional activation domain of herpes simplex virus protein VP16 (Triezenberg et al., 1988; Cousens et al., 1989); UL48
   4243..4831    +  misc_feature   WPRE: woodchuck hepatitis virus posttranscriptional regulatory element
   4882..4901    +  misc_feature   cPPT/CTS (fragment): central polypurine tract and central termination sequence of HIV-1
   4903..5136    +  LTR            3' LTR (ΔU3): self-inactivating 3' long terminal repeat (LTR) from HIV-1
   5214..5335    +  polyA_signal   SV40 poly(A) signal: SV40 polyadenylation signal
   5375..5510    +  rep_origin     SV40 ori: SV40 origin of replication
   5531..5549    -  promoter       T7 promoter: promoter for bacteriophage T7 RNA polymerase
   5557..5712    +  CDS            lacZα (fragment): LacZα fragment of β-galactosidase; lacZ fragment
   5717..6145    +  rep_origin     f1 ori (sequence partly withheld): f1 bacteriophage origin of replication; arrow indicates direction of (+) strand synthesis
   6198..6302    +  promoter       AmpR promoter: bla
   6303..7163    +  CDS            AmpR: β-lactamase; bla; confers resistance to ampicillin, carbenicillin, and related antibiotics
   7334..7922    +  rep_origin     ori: high-copy-number ColE1/pMB1/pBR322/pUC origin of replication
>Addgene plasmid #213532 | plx208-CMV-SspB-EGFP-VP16 | addgene full sequence | sequence record 423573 | Addgene NGS Result
CGAGGAAGCGGAAGAGCGCCCAATACGCAAACCGCCTCTCCCCGCGCGTTGGCCGATTCATTAATGCAGC
TGGCACGACAGGTTTCCCGACTGGAAAGCGGGCAGTGAGCGCAACGCAATTAATGTGAGTTAGCTCACTC
ATTAGGCACCCCAGGCTTTACACTTTATGCTTCCGGCTCGTATGTTGTGTGGAATTGTGAGCGGATAACA
ATTTCACACAGGAAACAGCTATGACCATGATTACGCCAAGCGCGCAATTAACCCTCACTAAAGGGAACAA
AAGCTGGAGCTGCAAGCTTAATGTAGTCTTATGCAATACTCTTGTAGTCTTGCAACATGGTAACGATGAG
TTAGCAACATGCCTTACAAGGAGAGAAAAAGCACCGTGCATGCCGATTGGTGGAAGTAAGGTGGTACGAT
CGTGCCTTATTAGGAAGGCAACAGACGGGTCTGACATGGATTGGACGAACCACTGAATTGCCGCATTGCA
GAGATATTGTATTTAAGTGCCTAGCTCGATACATAAACGGGTCTCTCTGGTTAGACCAGATCTGAGCCTG
GGAGCTCTCTGGCTAACTAGGGAACCCACTGCTTAAGCCTCAATAAAGCTTGCCTTGAGTGCTTCAAGTA
GTGTGTGCCCGTCTGTTGTGTGACTCTGGTAACTAGAGATCCCTCAGACCCTTTTAGTCAGTGTGGAAAA
TCTCTAGCAGTGGCGCCCGAACAGGGACTTGAAAGCGAAAGGGAAACCAGAGGAGCTCTCTCGACGCAGG
ACTCGGCTTGCTGAAGCGCGCACGGCAAGAGGCGAGGGGCGGCGACTGGTGAGTACGCCAAAAATTTTGA
CTAGCGGAGGCTAGAAGGAGAGAGATGGGTGCGAGAGCGTCAGTATTAAGCGGGGGAGAATTAGATCGCG
ATGGGAAAAAATTCGGTTAAGGCCAGGGGGAAAGAAAAAATATAAATTAAAACATATAGTATGGGCAAGC
AGGGAGCTAGAACGATTCGCAGTTAATCCTGGCCTGTTAGAAACATCAGAAGGCTGTAGACAAATACTGG
GACAGCTACAACCATCCCTTCAGACAGGATCAGAAGAACTTAGATCATTATATAATACAGTAGCAACCCT
CTATTGTGTGCATCAAAGGATAGAGATAAAAGACACCAAGGAAGCTTTAGACAAGATAGAGGAAGAGCAA
AACAAAAGTAAGACCACCGCACAGCAAGCGGCCGCTGATCTTCAGACCTGGAGGAGGAGATATGAGGGAC
AATTGGAGAAGTGAATTATATAAATATAAAGTAGTAAAAATTGAACCATTAGGAGTAGCACCCACCAAGG
CAAAGAGAAGAGTGGTGCAGAGAGAAAAAAGAGCAGTGGGAATAGGAGCTTTGTTCCTTGGGTTCTTGGG
AGCAGCAGGAAGCACTATGGGCGCAGCGTCAATGACGCTGACGGTACAGGCCAGACAATTATTGTCTGGT
ATAGTGCAGCAGCAGAACAATTTGCTGAGGGCTATTGAGGCGCAACAGCATCTGTTGCAACTCACAGTCT
GGGGCATCAAGCAGCTCCAGGCAAGAATCCTGGCTGTGGAAAGATACCTAAAGGATCAACAGCTCCTGGG
GATTTGGGGTTGCTCTGGAAAACTCATTTGCACCACTGCTGTGCCTTGGAATGCTAGTTGGAGTAATAAA
TCTCTGGAACAGATTTGGAATCACACGACCTGGATGGAGTGGGACAGAGAAATTAACAATTACACAAGCT
TAATACACTCCTTAATTGAAGAATCGCAAAACCAGCAAGAAAAGAATGAACAAGAATTATTGGAATTAGA
TAAATGGGCAAGTTTGTGGAATTGGTTTAACATAACAAATTGGCTGTGGTATATAAAATTATTCATAATG
ATAGTAGGAGGCTTGGTAGGTTTAAGAATAGTTTTTGCTGTACTTTCTATAGTGAATAGAGTTAGGCAGG
GATATTCACCATTATCGTTTCAGACCCACCTCCCAACCCCGAGAGCGCTGCCGTCTGGACCGATGGCTGT
GTGGAAGTGCTCGCCGATAGTGGAAACAGACGCCCCAGCACTCGTCCTAGGGCAAAGGATCTGCAGTAAT
GAGAATTCTAGATCTTGAGACAAATGGCAGTATTCATCCACAATTTTAAAAGAAAAGGGGGGATTGGGGG
GTACAGTGCAGGGGAAAGAATAGTAGACATAATAGCAACAGACATACAAACTAAAGAATTACAAAAACAA
ATTACAAAAATTCAAAATTTTCGGGTTTATTACAGGGACAGCAGAGATCCACTTTGGCGCCGGCTCGAGG
GGGCCCGGGGTTATTAATAGTAATCAATTACGGGGTCATTAGTTCATAGCCCATATATGGAGTTCCGCGT
TACATAACTTACGGTAAATGGCCCGCCTGGCTGACCGCCCAACGACCCCCGCCCATTGACGTCAATAATG
ACGTATGTTCCCATAGTAACGCCAATAGGGACTTTCCATTGACGTCAATGGGTGGAGTATTTACGGTAAA
CTGCCCACTTGGCAGTACATCAAGTGTATCATATGCCAAGTACGCCCCCTATTGACGTCAATGACGGTAA
ATGGCCCGCCTGGCATTATGCCCAGTACATGACCTTATGGGACTTTCCTACTTGGCAGTACATCTACGTA
TTAGTCATCGCTATTACCATGGTGATGCGGTTTTGGCAGTACATCAATGGGCGTGGATAGCGGTTTGACT
CACGGGGATTTCCAAGTCTCCACCCCATTGACGTCAATGGGAGTTTGTTTTGGCACCAAAATCAACGGGA
CTTTCCAAAATGTCGTAACAACTCCGCCCCATTGACGCAAATGGGCGGTAGGCGTGTACGGTGGGAGGTC
TATATAAGCAGAGCTCTCTGGCTAACTGTCGGGATCCACCATGAGCCAACTGACTCCTCGAAGGCCATAT
TTGCTGAGGGCCTTTTATGAATGGCTCCTCGATAATCAACTTACCCCACACTTGGTGGTAGATGTAACCC
TTCCTGGCGTACAGGTACCCATGGAATACGCCAGAGACGGTCAAATTGTACTTAATATTGCCCCACGCGC
CGTTGGCAACCTTGAGCTGGCAAACGATGAGGTCCGCTTTAACGCACGGTTTGGAGGCATTCCACGACAA
GTATCCGTGCCTCTGGCCGCCGTACTTGCTATATACGCCCGCGAGAATGGAGCCGGCACCATGTTCGAGC
CAGAAGCCGCCTATGATGGTAGTGGGGGAGGAATGGTGAGCAAGGGCGAGGAGCTGTTCACCGGGGTGGT
GCCCATCCTGGTCGAGCTGGACGGCGACGTAAACGGCCACAAGTTCAGCGTGTCCGGCGAGGGCGAGGGC
GATGCCACCTACGGCAAGCTGACCCTGAAGTTCATCTGCACCACCGGCAAGCTGCCCGTGCCCTGGCCCA
CCCTCGTGACCACCCTGACCTACGGCGTGCAGTGCTTCAGCCGCTACCCCGACCACATGAAGCAGCACGA
CTTCTTCAAGTCCGCCATGCCCGAAGGCTACGTCCAGGAGCGCACCATCTTCTTCAAGGACGACGGCAAC
TACAAGACCCGCGCCGAGGTGAAGTTCGAGGGCGACACCCTGGTGAACCGCATCGAGCTGAAGGGCATCG
ACTTCAAGGAGGACGGCAACATCCTGGGGCACAAGCTGGAGTACAACTACAACAGCCACAACGTCTATAT
CATGGCCGACAAGCAGAAGAACGGCATCAAGGTGAACTTCAAGATCCGCCACAACATCGAGGACGGCAGC
GTGCAGCTCGCCGACCACTACCAGCAGAACACCCCCATCGGCGACGGCCCCGTGCTGCTGCCCGACAACC
ACTACCTGAGCACCCAGTCCGCCCTGAGCAAAGACCCCAACGAGAAGCGCGATCACATGGTCCTGCTGGA
GTTCGTGACCGCCGCCGGGATCACTCTCGGCATGGACGAGCTGTACAAGCCCAAGAAGAAGAGGAAGGTG
GCCCCCCCGACCGATGTCAGCCTGGGGGACGAATTGCACTTAGACGGCGAGGACGTGGCGATGGCGCATG
CCGACGCGCTAGACGATTTCGATCTGGACATGTTGGGGGACGGGGATTCCCCGGGTCCGGGATTTACCCC
CCACGACTCCGCCCCCTACGGCGCTCTGGATATGGCCGACTTCGAGTTTGAGCAGATGTTTACCGATGCC
CTTGGAATTGACGAGTACGGTGGGTAGACGCGTTAAGTCGACAATCAACCTCTGGATTACAAAATTTGTG
AAAGATTGACTGGTATTCTTAACTATGTTGCTCCTTTTACGCTATGTGGATACGCTGCTTTAATGCCTTT
GTATCATGCTATTGCTTCCCGTATGGCTTTCATTTTCTCCTCCTTGTATAAATCCTGGTTGCTGTCTCTT
TATGAGGAGTTGTGGCCCGTTGTCAGGCAACGTGGCGTGGTGTGCACTGTGTTTGCTGACGCAACCCCCA
CTGGTTGGGGCATTGCCACCACCTGTCAGCTCCTTTCCGGGACTTTCGCTTTCCCCCTCCCTATTGCCAC
GGCGGAACTCATCGCCGCCTGCCTTGCCCGCTGCTGGACAGGGGCTCGGCTGTTGGGCACTGACAATTCC
GTGGTGTTGTCGGGGAAATCATCGTCCTTTCCTTGGCTGCTCGCCTGTGTTGCCACCTGGATTCTGCGCG
GGACGTCCTTCTGCTACGTCCCTTCGGCCCTCAATCCAGCGGACCTTCCTTCCCGCGGCCTGCTGCCGGC
TCTGCGGCCTCTTCCGCGTCTTCGCCTTCGCCCTCAGACGAGTCGGATCTCCCTTTGGGCCGCCTCCCCG
CGTCGACTTTAAGACCAATGACTTACAAGGCAGCTGTAGATCTTAGCCACTTTTTAAAAGAAAAGGGGGG
ACTGGAAGGGCTAATTCACTCCCAACGAAGACAAGATCTGCTTTTTGCTTGTACTGGGTCTCTCTGGTTA
GACCAGATCTGAGCCTGGGAGCTCTCTGGCTAACTAGGGAACCCACTGCTTAAGCCTCAATAAAGCTTGC
CTTGAGTGCTTCAAGTAGTGTGTGCCCGTCTGTTGTGTGACTCTGGTAACTAGAGATCCCTCAGACCCTT
TTAGTCAGTGTGGAAAATCTCTAGCAGTACGTATAGTAGTTCATGTCATCTTATTATTCAGTATTTATAA
CTTGCAAAGAAATGAATATCAGAGAGTGAGAGGAACTTGTTTATTGCAGCTTATAATGGTTACAAATAAA
GCAATAGCATCACAAATTTCACAAATAAAGCATTTTTTTCACTGCATTCTAGTTGTGGTTTGTCCAAACT
CATCAATGTATCTTATCATGTCTGGCTCTAGCTATCCCGCCCCTAACTCCGCCCATCCCGCCCCTAACTC
CGCCCAGTTCCGCCCATTCTCCGCCCCATGGCTGACTAATTTTTTTTATTTATGCAGAGGCCGAGGCCGC
CTCGGCCTCTGAGCTATTCCAGAAGTAGTGAGGAGGCTTTTTTGGAGGCCTAGGGACGTACCCAATTCGC
CCTATAGTGAGTCGTATTACGCGCGCTCACTGGCCGTCGTTTTACAACGTCGTGACTGGGAAAACCCTGG
CGTTACCCAACTTAATCGCCTTGCAGCACATCCCCCTTTCGCCAGCTGGCGTAATAGCGAAGAGGCCCGC
ACCGATCGCCCTTCCCAACAGTTGCGCAGCCTGAATGGCGAATGGG
[124 nt withheld, positions 5717-5840]
C
[91 nt withheld, positions 5842-5932]
A
[49 nt withheld, positions 5934-5982]
CCTTTGACGTTGGAGTCCACGTTCTTT
[37 nt withheld, positions 6010-6046]
ACCCTATCTCGGTCTATTCTTTTGATTTATAAGGGATTTTGCCGATTTCGGCCTATTGGTTAAAAAATGA
GCTGATTTAACAAAAATTTAACGCGAATTTTAACAAAATATTAACGCTTACAATTTAGGTGGCACTTTTC
GGGGAAATGTGCGCGGAACCCCTATTTGTTTATTTTTCTAAATACATTCAAATATGTATCCGCTCATGAG
ACAATAACCCTGATAAATGCTTCAATAATATTGAAAAAGGAAGAGTATGAGTATTCAACATTTCCGTGTC
GCCCTTATTCCCTTTTTTGCGGCATTTTGCCTTCCTGTTTTTGCTCACCCAGAAACGCTGGTGAAAGTAA
AAGATGCTGAAGATCAGTTGGGTGCACGAGTGGGTTACATCGAACTGGATCTCAACAGCGGTAAGATCCT
TGAGAGTTTTCGCCCCGAAGAACGTTTTCCAATGATGAGCACTTTTAAAGTTCTGCTATGTGGCGCGGTA
TTATCCCGTATTGACGCCGGGCAAGAGCAACTCGGTCGCCGCATACACTATTCTCAGAATGACTTGGTTG
AGTACTCACCAGTCACAGAAAAGCATCTTACGGATGGCATGACAGTAAGAGAATTATGCAGTGCTGCCAT
AACCATGAGTGATAACACTGCGGCCAACTTACTTCTGACAACGATCGGAGGACCGAAGGAGCTAACCGCT
TTTTTGCACAACATGGGGGATCATGTAACTCGCCTTGATCGTTGGGAACCGGAGCTGAATGAAGCCATAC
CAAACGACGAGCGTGACACCACGATGCCTGTAGCAATGGCAACAACGTTGCGCAAACTATTAACTGGCGA
ACTACTTACTCTAGCTTCCCGGCAACAATTAATAGACTGGATGGAGGCGGATAAAGTTGCAGGACCACTT
CTGCGCTCGGCCCTTCCGGCTGGCTGGTTTATTGCTGATAAATCTGGAGCCGGTGAGCGTGGGTCTCGCG
GTATCATTGCAGCACTGGGGCCAGATGGTAAGCCCTCCCGTATCGTAGTTATCTACACGACGGGGAGTCA
GGCAACTATGGATGAACGAAATAGACAGATCGCTGAGATAGGTGCCTCACTGATTAAGCATTGGTAACTG
TCAGACCAAGTTTACTCATATATACTTTAGATTGATTTAAAACTTCATTTTTAATTTAAAAGGATCTAGG
TGAAGATCCTTTTTGATAATCTCATGACCAAAATCCCTTAACGTGAGTTTTCGTTCCACTGAGCGTCAGA
CCCCGTAGAAAAGATCAAAGGATCTTCTTGAGATCCTTTTTTTCTGCGCGTAATCTGCTGCTTGCAAACA
AAAAAACCACCGCTACCAGCGGTGGTTTGTTTGCCGGATCAAGAGCTACCAACTCTTTTTCCGAAGGTAA
CTGGCTTCAGCAGAGCGCAGATACCAAATACTGTTCTTCTAGTGTAGCCGTAGTTAGGCCACCACTTCAA
GAACTCTGTAGCACCGCCTACATACCTCGCTCTGCTAATCCTGTTACCAGTGGCTGCTGCCAGTGGCGAT
AAGTCGTGTCTTACCGGGTTGGACTCAAGACGATAGTTACCGGATAAGGCGCAGCGGTCGGGCTGAACGG
GGGGTTCGTGCACACAGCCCAGCTTGGAGCGAACGACCTACACCGAACTGAGATACCTACAGCGTGAGCT
ATGAGAAAGCGCCACGCTTCCCGAAGGGAGAAAGGCGGACAGGTATCCGGTAAGCGGCAGGGTCGGAACA
GGAGAGCGCACGAGGGAGCTTCCAGGGGGAAACGCCTGGTATCTTTATAGTCCTGTCGGGTTTCGCCACC
TCTGACTTGAGCGTCGATTTTTGTGATGCTCGTCAGGGGGGCGGAGCCTATGGAAAAACGCCAGCAACGC
GGCCTTTTTACGGTTCCTGGCCTTTTGCTGGCCTTTTGCTCACATGTTCTTTCCTGCGTTATCCCCTGAT
TCTGTGGATAACCGTATTACCGCCTTTGAGTGAGCTGATACCGCTCGCCGCAGCCGAACGACCGAGCGCA
GCGAGTCAGTGAG
